>Addgene plasmid #159606 | pSF11-wNIR-GECO2-T2A-HO1 | addgene full sequence | sequence record 311673 | Addgene NGS Result
GGATCCATAGGTATGCCTGTCATTCTCTATTTTTAAACGTTCCTGCAGCAGTAGCACAACAGAGCCAGCA
GTTTTCCTCTTCTTCTCCATCTTCTTCTGCTTCTTCCTCTCTTCCCAAAAAAAAAAAAAAAAAAAAANRW
GAGGGGGCTCMCTGCCCCCCCCCCCCTCCCCCCCCCCTCTTCTCCTTGAAGCTCATCCAGACGTCGCTGT
CCTCCTCCTCCTCGTCCCCGGGGCGCTGTGTGTGTGTGTGTGTGCTCCGTGAGCATGTAGCAGCTTCAGC
CCATTTAAAGGCGCACACTCTCTGCATCTCTGCGTGTCTCGACACTCGTTTTTTCTCTTCTTTTCTGCTG
CACACACACACACACACACACACACGCTCATGCCAGAGCACTTCTTGCTCCGGGGGGCTCCGCGCGGAGC
CCGAGAGGACCTCCTCCTCCTTTTTCTTCTTCGCTTTTTAGTTCTTCTTGCCTCGGTCTCGCCCCTTGTT
TTGCTCTCCATGTAGTATATACATCTGGGTGTGTGTGTGTGTGTGCACCTTTGGAGCATTTTTTGAACCT
TTCCAGAACTTTGGAGCAACATTTTCAGCTTGTTCAGTGCACTTTTTAGGCTGAAAATCCTATTTTTAGG
TTTTCGAAAGTTTTTTTGGAGCATTTTTCGTGCAATTTAGGTGCAAAATTAAAAAAAAGGGTTTTGTAGT
GAATTAAAATTTTTTTGAAACTTTCGCCTTTTTAAAAAAATGTTTCTAATATCTTTAAAAATTGGAATAT
TTTGGAAAACAATTTGTTTTCAATTGGCAATTTATTAATTCTGAGCTTCTGAGCGTAAATTTTTTTTTAT
TTTGGAGCAATTCTGAGATGTCTTAGTGCATTTTTCGGGCATACATAAAAAAAAATTTATCTTAATAATA
AAAACCTTAAATTTAGGCTTCACCGTCTGGAAATTCAATTTTTTCAGCTGAAAAACTTTCAAAAAAAAAA
AAATTAAATTTTCACATTTATTTTCTCTGGAATTTTGGAGCAATTTCAAAGCTGTCTTAGTGCATTTTTA
GTACACAAATATTTTTTCATTTTTCTTAAATTTTAATAATCTAAGCTTAAATAAAGGCTTCACCGTCTGA
AAATGCAACTTTTTTCAGATGAAATATTAAAAAAAAAACCTCTTTTATTAATTTTGTGCTCCAAACTTTC
CCACGGTACGCAAATCATGTAATATGTACTTTTAAACATTATTTTTCCAATCAAAAATATCCAACAGCTT
TTCCTTACAATTTGAAAATTTTTATTAAAATTTCAAAAAAATTTTTTTTTTTTTTAATTTCGAATTTTTT
TAAACTTGTTGTAACTTTTTTCCCTGTCGGCGCCAATTAACAAAATACGTAGAATTTTGCGCTTATTGTT
TTGTTAGTTAACAAATTTTTGACAACTTTCTTATCAGCTGAGATTTAGGTGTTTCAGTTCGCAATCTGCG
TCTCTCCTTGCTCTCCTCTATTTTAAAACCCCCATAACTTTGTTCTTGTGAGAGTTATCAAAAAATTGTC
AACTAACAAAATATAGAGCACAAAAATATGCACATTTTGTATGTTGACAATTTTTTGATACCTTTTTTAG
TTTTCGAGATATCTTAGTTTTAGTTTAGCTGTACCTTTTTCTGGCAAAAAACTTCCAAATTTCGGCAATT
TTTCGGCAAATTTCCCGGCAAATTTCGCCAAGTACATCGGGCTCTCAGACAAGTGGTCTGTGAGTGGAAG
TCGATAAAAGTAGTTTACGTGCTCTCCGTCCCCCCGCTTCTTCTCCGTCTCTGCTTCTATTTCTCCATTG
ACTAGTCCCACTACTTTTTACGGGGCGGAGGGCTCTCTTGCACTCCAGCTTCTTCTCTTTTTGTGCTCTT
TTTTGCCCGTATGTGGGTGCTCATTTATTTTTCTTTGGTTTTAAAATAAATTCGGTTTATTAGGCTACTC
GTAAAAATGAAGAAAAAACTTCAAATTCAAACGACATTAAAAAAAAATTTAATAAAAATTTTTTGAATTG
CTCAAAAGCCCCACCTATATATATATATAGCTCCGCCTACTTCTCGCACAGACCCCGCCCACTTTTTGAC
TCCGCCCCCTTATTGGCAAAAGTTCTTGAAAAAAATAAAAATAAAAATTCAAATTGAAACAATTTTTTTT
TAATGAAGTAGTTTTTTTCTAAATTGATGAAAATTTCTAAACAGTTTACAAGCACCGCCCACTTTTTGAC
TCCGCCCCTTTGTTGGAAAAATTCTTGTAAAAAAAAATAAAAAATAAAAGCTTCTCTTTCAAACGATTTT
TAGTTGGTCTTTGTATGAAAAGTTTTTTTCCTAAAATAGAAATGTCTGAATAATTTGCAAGCTCCGCCCT
TTTCTTACCCAGACTCCGCCCCTTTATTGACTAATTTTTTTTTGTCCATTTACCTGAAGTTCAAAAAAAA
AATTTACAGTTTCATAGAGTAATAATTTTTCAAAAATCTCTTTTTCCAATGTTTAATGTGTCATTATAAA
CCCGCCCAGTTTTAAGCTCCGCCCATTTAGGCCCCGCCCATTTATGACCCAAATATTTTTTTCTCTATTC
ACCCGTGGATTTCCCTCCAACAAGTTACCCCAAAAATAAAAATAAAAATTCCTGCAGGCGCCCACCGGGA
TCCGGCGCGCCTCTAGAGGATCCCCGGGATTGGCCAAAGGACCCAAAGGTATGTTTCGAATGATACTAAC
ATAACATAGAACATTTTCAGGAGGACCCTTGGCTAGCGTCGACGGTACCATGTCGGTGCCATTAACCACC
TCTGCCTTCGGACATGCTTTCCTCGCTAACTGCGAGCGTGAGCAAATCCACTTAGCAGGCTCAATTCAAC
CGCATGGCATACTTTTGGCGGTTAAAGAACCTGACAATGTTGTGATCCAAGCTAGTATAAATGCAGCCGA
GTTTTTAAACACCAATTTCGTAGTGGGCCGACCTCTTAGAGATTTGGGTGGAGACCTCCCGTTACAAATA
CTCCCGCATTTGAACGGTCCGCTTCATCTCGCGCCAATGACTTTGCGATGCACTGTGGGTTCCCCACCAA
GACGTGTAGATTGCACAATACATCGTCCGTCAAATGGAGGACTTATTGTAGAATTGGAGCCGGCAACGAA
AGCGACGAATATCGCTCCGGCCTTAGTTGGAGCGCTCCACAGAATAACGTCATCGTCCTCCTTAATGGGT
TTGTGCGACGAAACAGCCACCATATTTCGTGAGATTACGGGCTTCGACCGAGTAATGGTGATGCGACTCG
GCGCCCTCGATGACCTTACCGAAGAACAAATCGCGGAGATTAAAGAGGCTTTTTCGCTTTTTGACAAGGA
TGGAGACGGTACCATTACCACCAAGGAGCTTGGAACCGTCTTCCGTAGTTTGGGCCAGAATCCGACGGAG
GCCGAATTGCAAGACATGATCAACGAGGTAGACGCAGACGGTGATGGCATCTTTGACTTCCCGGAGTTTC
TTACAATGATGGCGCGTAAAATGAACGATACAGACTCGGAGGAAGAGATCCGAGGTGCATTTCGTGTATT
CGATAAAGACGGAAACGGCTACATAGGCGCCGCAGAATTACGACACGTAATGACAGACCTTGGTGAGAAG
CTTACAGACGAAGAGGTGGACGAGATGATTCGAGTCGCCGATAATGACGGCGATGGTCAGGTAAACTATG
AGGAGTTTGTGCAAATGATGACCGCAAAAGGTGGCGGCGGATCTGTTGACTCAAGTAGACGTAAATGGAA
CAAGGCGGGACACGCCGTTCGTGCCATCGGCCGTTTGAGTTCCAGAAGACATGACCTTTTGTCAGAATGT
CGTCGAGCAGACCTGGAAGCATTTCTCGGAAACCGATACCCGGCTTCCACAATCCCTCAAATTGCAAGAA
GACTGTACGAGCTTAACAGAGTGCGTTTGCTGGTGGATGTGAATTATACCCCAGTACCACTTGAGCCACG
TATATCCCCTTTAAACGGTCGAGACCTCGACATGTCATTATCGTGTCTGCGAAGTATGTCTCCTATTCAC
CAGAAGTATATGCAGGATATGGGCGTGGGTGCTACGCTTGTTTGTTCGTTGATGGTAAGTGGCAGATTGT
GGGGACTTATTGTATGTCACCACTACGAGCCAAGATATGTCCCATCGCACATCCGTGCCGCCGGCGAGGC
GCTCGCTGAAGCGTGTGCTAATCGTATCGCCACACTTGAGTCATTCGCACAGTCGCAATCAAAGGGTTAC
GATATTGAAGGAAGAGGAAGTTTATTGACCTGTGGAGACGTGGAAGAAAATCCAGGACCGATGGAACGTC
CTCAACCTGATTCCATGCCTCAGGATTTATCCGAGGCCTTGAAAGAAGCCACAAAAGAAGTGCATACCCA
AGCAGAAAACGCAGAATTCATGCGAAACTTCCAAAAGGGTCAGGTAACCCGAGACGGATTCAAGCTCGTC
ATGGCTTCCCTGTACCATATATACGTGGCCCTCGAGGAAGAAATTGAGAGAAACAAAGAGTCGCCAGTTT
TTGCGCCAGTGTACTTCCCGGAAGAGCTGCACAGAAAAGCTGCATTGGAACAGGACCTGGCATTTTGGTA
TGGACCAAGATGGCAGGAAGTCATTCCGTACACACCTGCAATGCAAAGATATGTGAAGAGATTGCATGAG
GTCGGCCGAACAGAGCCTGAGCTGTTAGTAGCGCATGCCTATACCCGTTATCTTGGCGACTTGTCAGGTG
GACAAGTATTGAAGAAAATTGCCCAAAAAGCTCTGGATTTACCAAGTTCTGGAGAAGGATTAGCATTTTT
TACATTTCCGAATATAGCAAGTGCCACTAAATTCAAGCAACTCTATCGTAGTAGAATGAACTCTCTCGAG
ATGACACCGGCCGTCAGACAGCGAGTCATAGAAGAAGCGAAGACGGCCTTTTTGCTGAATATACAATTGT
TTGAGGAGCTCCAGGAGCTGCTGACTCACGATACCAAAGACCAGTCACCGAGTCGAGCGCCAGGCTTGAG
ACAACGTGCATCTAACAAGGTGCAGGATTCCGCGCCTGTCGAGACACCTCGTGGCAAGCCGCCTTTAAAC
ACACGATCACAAGCACCACTGTTGCGTTGGGTATTGACGTTGTCGTTCCTCGTGGCAACTGTGGCCGTTG
GTCTGTACGCCATGTAAGAGCTCCGCATCGGCCGCTGTCATCAGATCGCCATCTCGCGCCCGTGCCTCTG
ACTTCTAAGTCCAATTACTCTTCAACATCCCTACATGCTCTTTCTCCCTGTGCTCCCACCCCCTATTTTT
GTTATTATCAAAAAACTTCTCTTAATTTCTTTGTTTTTTAGCTTCTTTTAAGTCACCTCTAACAATGAAA
TTGTGTAGATTCAAAAATAGAATTAATTCGTAATAAAAAGTCGAAAAAAATTGTGCTCCCTCCCCCCATT
AATAATAATTCTATCCCAAAATCTACACAATGTTCTGTGTACACTTCTTATGTTTTTTACTTCTGATAAA
TTTTTTTGAAACATCATAGAAAAAACCGCACACAAAATACCTTATCATATGTTACGTTTCAGTTTATGAC
CGCAATTTTTATTTCTTCGCACGTCTGGGCCTCTCATGACGTCAAATCATGCTCATCGTGAAAAAGTTTT
GGAGTATTTTTGGAATTTTTCAATCAAGTGAAAGTTTATGAAATTAATTTTCCTGCTTTTGCTTTTTGGG
GTTTCCCCTATTGTTTGTCAAGATTTCGAGGACGGCGTTTTTCTTGCTAAAATCACAAGTATTGATGAGC
ACGATGCAAGAAAGATCGGAAGAAGGTTTGGGTTTGAGGCTCAGTGGAAGGTGAGTAGAAGTTGATAATT
TGAAAGTGGAGTAGTGTCTATGGGGTTTTTGCCTTAAATGACAGAATACATTCCCAATATACCAAACATA
ACTGTTTCTACTAGTCGGCCGTACGGGCCCTTTCGTCTCGCGCGTTTCGGTGATGACGGTGAAAACCTCT
GACACATGCAGCTCCCGGAGACGGTCACAGCTTGTCTGTAAGCGGATGCCGGGAGCAGACAAGCCCGTCA
GGGCGCGTCAGCGGGTGTTGGCGGGTGTCGGGGCTGGCTTAACTATGCGGCATCAGAGCAGATTGTACTG
AGAGTGCACCATATGCGGTGTGAAATACCGCACAGATGCGTAAGGAGAAAATACCGCATCAGGCGGCCTT
AATTAAGGGCCTCGTGATACGCCTATTTTTATAGGTTAATGTCATGATAATAATGGTTTCTTAGACGTCA
GGTGGCACTTTTCGGGGAAATGTGCGCGGAACCCCTATTTGTTTATTTTTCTAAATACATTCAAATATGT
ATCCGCTCATGAGACAATAACCCTGATAAATGCTTCAATAATATTGAAAAAGGAAGAGTATGAGTATTCA
ACATTTCCGTGTCGCCCTTATTCCCTTTTTTGCGGCATTTTGCCTTCCTGTTTTTGCTCACCCAGAAACG
CTGGTGAAAGTAAAAGATGCTGAAGATCAGTTGGGTGCACGAGTGGGTTACATCGAACTGGATCTCAACA
GCGGTAAGATCCTTGAGAGTTTTCGCCCCGAAGAACGTTTTCCAATGATGAGCACTTTTAAAGTTCTGCT
ATGTGGCGCGGTATTATCCCGTATTGACGCCGGGCAAGAGCAACTCGGTCGCCGCATACACTATTCTCAG
AATGACTTGGTTGAGTACTCACCAGTCACAGAAAAGCATCTTACGGATGGCATGACAGTAAGAGAATTAT
GCAGTGCTGCCATAACCATGAGTGATAACACTGCGGCCAACTTACTTCTGACAACGATCGGAGGACCGAA
GGAGCTAACCGCTTTTTTGCACAACATGGGGGATCATGTAACTCGCCTTGATCGTTGGGAACCGGAGCTG
AATGAAGCCATACCAAACGACGAGCGTGACACCACGATGCCTGTAGCAATGGCAACAACGTTGCGCAAAC
TATTAACTGGCGAACTACTTACTCTAGCTTCCCGGCAACAATTAATAGACTGGATGGAGGCGGATAAAGT
TGCAGGACCACTTCTGCGCTCGGCCCTTCCGGCTGGCTGGTTTATTGCTGATAAATCTGGAGCCGGTGAG
CGTGGGTCTCGCGGTATCATTGCAGCACTGGGGCCAGATGGTAAGCCCTCCCGTATCGTAGTTATCTACA
CGACGGGGAGTCAGGCAACTATGGATGAACGAAATAGACAGATCGCTGAGATAGGTGCCTCACTGATTAA
GCATTGGTAACTGTCAGACCAAGTTTACTCATATATACTTTAGATTGATTTAAAACTTCATTTTTAATTT
AAAAGGATCTAGGTGAAGATCCTTTTTGATAATCTCATGACCAAAATCCCTTAACGTGAGTTTTCGTTCC
ACTGAGCGTCAGACCCCGTAGAAAAGATCAAAGGATCTTCTTGAGATCCTTTTTTTCTGCGCGTAATCTG
CTGCTTGCAAACAAAAAAACCACCGCTACCAGCGGTGGTTTGTTTGCCGGATCAAGAGCTACCAACTCTT
TTTCCGAAGGTAACTGGCTTCAGCAGAGCGCAGATACCAAATACTGTTCTTCTAGTGTAGCCGTAGTTAG
GCCACCACTTCAAGAACTCTGTAGCACCGCCTACATACCTCGCTCTGCTAATCCTGTTACCAGTGGCTGC
TGCCAGTGGCGATAAGTCGTGTCTTACCGGGTTGGACTCAAGACGATAGTTACCGGATAAGGCGCAGCGG
TCGGGCTGAACGGGGGGTTCGTGCACACAGCCCAGCTTGGAGCGAACGACCTACACCGAACTGAGATACC
TACAGCGTGAGCTATGAGAAAGCGCCACGCTTCCCGAAGGGAGAAAGGCGGACAGGTATCCGGTAAGCGG
CAGGGTCGGAACAGGAGAGCGCACGAGGGAGCTTCCAGGGGGAAACGCCTGGTATCTTTATAGTCCTGTC
GGGTTTCGCCACCTCTGACTTGAGCGTCGATTTTTGTGATGCTCGTCAGGGGGGCGGAGCCTATGGAAAA
ACGCCAGCAACGCGGCCTTTTTACGGTTCCTGGCCTTTTGCTGGCCTTTTGCTCACATGTTCTTTCCTGC
GTTATCCCCTGATTCTGTGGATAACCGTATTACCGCCTTTGAGTGAGCTGATACCGCTCGCCGCAGCCGA
ACGACCGAGCGCAGCGAGTCAGTGAGCGAGGAAGCGGAAGAGCGCCCAATACGCAAACCGCCTCTCCCCG
CGCGTTGGCCGATTCATTAATGCAGCTGGCACGACAGGTTTCCCGACTGGAAAGCGGGCAGTGAGCGCAA
CGCAATTAATGTGAGTTAGCTCACTCATTAGGCACCCCAGGCTTTACACTTTATGCTTCCGGCTCGTATG
TTGTGTGGAATTGTGAGCGGATAACAATTTCACACAGGAAACAGCTATGACCATGATTACGCCAAGCTTG
CATGCGCGGCCGCACTGACTGGGCCGGCC
Features (pLannotate 1.2.2; 18 found; start..end, strand, type, name):
    285..301     +  promoter       CeU6 promoter (fragment): promoter for the C. elegans R07E5.16 U6 snRNA gene (Dickinson et al., 2013)
   2273..2289    +  misc_feature   CEN4 (fragment): S. cerevisiae CEN4 centromere
   2671..2688    -  misc_feature   MCS (fragment): pUC18/19 multiple cloning site
   3299..3649    +  CDS            CALMA_ARBPU (fragment): Experimental evidence at protein level: Swiss-Prot protein existence level 1. Calmodulin mediates the control of a large number of enzymes, ion channels and other proteins by Ca(2+). Among the enzymes to be stimulated by the calmodulin-Ca(2+) complex are a number of protein kinases and phosphatases. From Arbacia punctulata (Punctuate sea urchin).
   3755..3823    +  CDS            RCaMP (fragment): RCaMP is a basic (constitutively fluorescent) red fluorescent protein published in 2013, derived from Entacmaea quadricolor.
   3863..4210    +  CDS            bphB (fragment): PHYB_NOSS1 - Protein inferred from homology: Swiss-Prot protein existence level 3. Photoreceptor which exists in two forms that are reversibly interconvertible by light: the R form that absorbs maximally in the red region of the spectrum and the FR form that absorbs maximally in the far-red region. From Nostoc sp. (strain PCC 7120 / SAG 25.82 / UTEX 2576).
   4304..4320    +  CDS            P2A (fragment): 2A peptide from porcine teschovirus-1 polyprotein Eukaryotic ribosomes fail to insert a peptide bond between the Gly and Pro residues, yielding separate polypeptides.
   4331..5194    +  CDS            HMOX1: HMOX1_HUMAN - Also known as HO, HO1. Experimental evidence at protein level: Swiss-Prot protein existence level 1. Heme oxygenase cleaves the heme ring at the alpha methene bridge to form biliverdin. Biliverdin is subsequently converted to bilirubin by biliverdin reductase. Under physiological conditions, the activity of heme oxygenase is highest in the spleen, where senescent erythrocytes are sequestrated and destroyed. Exhibits cytoprotective effects since excess of free heme sensitizes cells to undergo apoptosis. From Homo sapiens (Human).
   5708..5860    +  CDS            aex-5 (fragment): AEX5_CAEEL - Also known as kpc-3 From Caenorhabditis elegans.
   5987..6022    +  CDS            rop (fragment): Rop protein, which maintains plasmids at low copy number; rop
   6124..6223    +  misc_feature   bom (fragment): basis of mobility region from pBR322
   6325..6429    +  promoter       AmpR promoter: bla
   6430..7290    +  CDS            AmpR: β-lactamase; bla; confers resistance to ampicillin, carbenicillin, and related antibiotics
   7461..8049    +  rep_origin     ori: high-copy-number ColE1/pMB1/pBR322/pUC origin of replication
   8232..8324    +  CDS            lacI (fragment): lac repressor; lacI; The lac repressor binds to the lac operator to inhibit transcription in E. coli. This inhibition can be relieved by adding lactose or isopropyl-β-D-thiogalactopyranoside (IPTG).
   8337..8358    +  protein_bind   CAP binding site: CAP binding activates transcription in the presence of cAMP. E. coli catabolite activator protein
   8373..8403    +  promoter       lac promoter: promoter for the E. coli lac operon
   8411..8427    +  protein_bind   lac operator: The lac repressor binds to the lac operator to inhibit transcription in E. coli. This inhibition can be relieved by adding lactose or isopropyl-β-D-thiogalactopyranoside (IPTG). lac repressor encoded by lacI
