[The description below was written by a language model from this plasmid's Addgene catalogue record and pLannotate feature annotations shown in this document.]
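Description:
pSF11-wNIR-GECO2-T2A-HO1 is a C. elegans expression plasmid built on the pSF11 backbone (about 8.5 kb in total, with a 2.4 kb synthetic insert introduced by Gibson cloning). It is propagated in E. coli as a high-copy plasmid through a ColE1/pUC-type origin and selected with ampicillin via the bla (AmpR) gene and its promoter. Remnants of pUC-style cloning-vector sequence are also annotated, including a lac promoter/operator with CAP binding site and short bom, rop and lacI fragments.

The payload is a single open reading frame, codon-optimized for worm expression and driven according to the catalogue by the tag-168 promoter, which the automated feature table does not itself annotate. The first part encodes NIR-GECO2, a genetically encoded near-infrared fluorescent calcium indicator. The annotation picks up its components as a calmodulin-like calcium-sensing segment, a short match to a calmodulin-binding peptide region shared with RCaMP, and a bacteriophytochrome-related domain, the type of scaffold that binds biliverdin as its chromophore. A 2A "self-cleaving" peptide follows, named T2A in the record although the software labels a short fragment as P2A. It separates the indicator from human-derived heme oxygenase 1 (HO1/HMOX1). Because heme oxygenase converts heme to biliverdin, co-expressing it from the same transcript is expected to increase the supply of chromophore for the sensor in worm cells.

Several very short hits (CeU6 promoter, CEN4, MCS) and the aex-5 fragment downstream of the insert are probably incidental matches or flanking worm genomic sequence. The record does not name the 3′ UTR. The construct is intended for near-infrared calcium imaging in C. elegans.
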