Addgene plasmid #159606: pSF11-wNIR-GECO2-T2A-HO1
Purpose: Codon-optimized near-infrared fluorescent calcium indicator NIR-GECO2 with codon-optimized heme-oxygenase in C.elegans expression plasmid
Depositing lab: Robert Campbell. Depositing organization: University of Alberta. Publication: Improved genetically encoded near-infrared fluorescent calcium ion indicators for in vivo imaging. Qian Y, Cosio DMO, Piatkevich KD, Aufmkolk S, Su WC, Celiker OT, Schohl A, Murdock MH, Aggarwal A, Chang YF, Wiseman PW, Ruthazer ES, Boyden ES, Campbell RE. PLoS Biol. 2020 Nov 24;18(11):e3000965. doi: 10.1371/journal.pbio.3000965. eCollection 2020 Nov. PubMed 33232322.
Backbone
  Vector backbone: pSF11
  Backbone size w/o insert (bp): 6090
  Total vector size (bp): 8508
  Vector type: Worm Expression
Growth in bacteria
  Bacterial resistance: Ampicillin, 100 μg/mL
  Growth temperature: 37°C
  Growth strain: DH5alpha
  Copy number: High Copy
Gene/Insert
  Gene/Insert name: wNIR-GECO2-T2A-HO1 (alt name: Codon optimized NIR-GECO2 and HO1 for worm expression)
  Species: Synthetic
  Insert size (bp): 2418
  Promoter: tag-168
  Cloning method: Gibson Cloning
  Sequencing primers: 5′ ctagaggatccccgggattgg; 3′ tgttgaagagtaattggacttagaagt
Terms and licenses: Academic/Nonprofit Terms; Industry Terms: Not Available to Industry
Depositor comments: Please visit https://www.biorxiv.org/content/10.1101/2020.04.08.032433v2 for bioRxiv preprint.
How to cite: pSF11-wNIR-GECO2-T2A-HO1 was a gift from Robert Campbell (Addgene plasmid # 159606 ; http://n2t.net/addgene:159606 ; RRID:Addgene_159606)
